Addgene plasmid #209717: pCMV-Cox4-SH2
Purpose: Mammalian expression of SH2 localized to mitochondria
Depositing lab: Stewart Loh. Depositing organization: SUNY Upstate Medical University. Publication: Adaptable, turn-on maturation (ATOM) fluorescent biosensors for multiplexed detection in cells. Sekhon H, Ha JH, Presti MF, Procopio SB, Jarvis AR, Mirsky PO, John AM, Loh SN. Nat Methods. 2023 Nov 9. doi: 10.1038/s41592-023-02065-w. PubMed 37945909.
Backbone
  Vector backbone: pCMV-N1
  Vector type: Mammalian Expression
Growth in bacteria
  Bacterial resistance: Kanamycin, 50 μg/mL
  Growth temperature: 37°C
  Growth strain: DH5alpha
  Copy number: High Copy
Gene/Insert
  Gene/Insert name: Cox4-SH2
  Species: Synthetic
  Tag / fusion protein: Cos4 (N terminal on insert)
  Cloning method: Restriction Enzyme; 5′ cloning site Unknown (unknown if destroyed); 3′ cloning site Unknown (unknown if destroyed)
Terms and licenses: Academic/Nonprofit Terms; Industry Terms: Not Available to Industry
Depositor comments: Please visit https://doi.org/10.1101/2023.03.28.534597 for bioRxiv preprint.
How to cite: pCMV-Cox4-SH2 was a gift from Stewart Loh (Addgene plasmid # 209717 ; http://n2t.net/addgene:209717 ; RRID:Addgene_209717)
