[The description below was written by a language model from this plasmid's Addgene catalogue record and pLannotate feature annotations shown in this document.]
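Description:
pCMV-Cox4-SH2 is a 4.4 kb mammalian expression plasmid built on a pCMV-N1 backbone, designed to express an SH2 domain targeted to mitochondria. It replicates in E. coli from a high-copy ColE1/pUC-type origin and is selected with kanamycin. The resistance gene is the Tn5 aminoglycoside phosphotransferase (NeoR/KanR), which sits downstream of tandem bacterial (bla) and SV40 early promoters and is followed by an HSV TK polyadenylation signal. This arrangement gives kanamycin resistance in bacteria and could also support G418 selection in mammalian cells. An f1 origin is also present. The short ble and bGH poly(A) fragments flagged by the annotation are probably backbone remnants or partial matches rather than functional elements.

The expression cassette uses the human CMV immediate-early enhancer and promoter, a remnant of the multiple cloning site, the synthetic Cox4-SH2 open reading frame and an SV40 polyadenylation signal. The record lists an N-terminal fusion partner spelled "Cos4", which presumably means the Cox4 mitochondrial targeting presequence. This leader is not annotated separately, but it would fit in the unannotated stretch upstream of the SH2 region. The SH2 portion is detected by homology to ABL, suggesting an Abl-type SH2 domain, though the record does not state its exact source. A short SV40 large T antigen fragment annotated just before the poly(A) signal may be a peptide motif or backbone sequence, and its role is not stated.

The plasmid comes from work on adaptable turn-on maturation (ATOM) fluorescent biosensors for multiplexed detection in cells. There it presumably supplies a mitochondrially localized SH2 target for testing biosensor recognition at a defined subcellular site. The construct has no annotated fluorescent reporter of its own.
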