Features (pLannotate 1.2.2; 14 found; start..end, strand, type, name):
     61..364     +  enhancer       CMV enhancer: human cytomegalovirus immediate early enhancer
    365..568     +  promoter       CMV promoter: human cytomegalovirus (CMV) immediate early promoter
    591..637     +  misc_feature   MCS (fragment): multiple cloning site
    735..1097    +  CDS            ABL (fragment): ABL_FSVHY - Experimental evidence at transcript level: Swiss-Prot protein existence level 2. From Feline sarcoma virus (strain Hardy-Zuckerman 2).
   1116..1199    +  CDS            large T antigen (fragment): large T antigen from SV40 (simian virus 40)
   1222..1343    +  polyA_signal   SV40 poly(A) signal: SV40 polyadenylation signal
   1377..1805    -  rep_origin     f1 ori (sequence partly withheld): f1 bacteriophage origin of replication; arrow indicates direction of (+) strand synthesis
   1832..1936    +  promoter       AmpR promoter: bla
   1938..2295    +  promoter       SV40 promoter: SV40 enhancer and early promoter
   2330..3124    +  CDS            NeoR/KanR: aminoglycoside phosphotransferase from Tn5; aph(3')-II (or nptII); confers resistance to neomycin, kanamycin, and G418 (Geneticin®)
   3145..3297    +  CDS            ble (fragment): BLE_KLEPN - Experimental evidence at protein level: Swiss-Prot protein existence level 1. Binding protein with a strong affinity to the bleomycin family of antibiotics. Binds to CL990; an antimitotic-antibiotic compound. From Klebsiella pneumoniae.
   3356..3403    +  polyA_signal   HSV TK poly(A) signal: herpes simplex virus thymidine kinase polyadenylation signal (Cole and Stacy, 1985)
   3494..3510    -  polyA_signal   bGH poly(A) signal (fragment): bovine growth hormone polyadenylation signal
   3732..4320    +  rep_origin     ori: high-copy-number ColE1/pMB1/pBR322/pUC origin of replication
>Addgene plasmid #209717 | pCMV-Cox4-SH2 | addgene full sequence | sequence record 413179 | Addgene NGS Result
TAGTTATTAATAGTAATCAATTACGGGGTCATTAGTTCATAGCCCATATATGGAGTTCCGCGTTACATAA
CTTACGGTAAATGGCCCGCCTGGCTGACCGCCCAACGACCCCCGCCCATTGACGTCAATAATGACGTATG
TTCCCATAGTAACGCCAATAGGGACTTTCCATTGACGTCAATGGGTGGAGTATTTACGGTAAACTGCCCA
CTTGGCAGTACATCAAGTGTATCATATGCCAAGTACGCCCCCTATTGACGTCAATGACGGTAAATGGCCC
GCCTGGCATTATGCCCAGTACATGACCTTATGGGACTTTCCTACTTGGCAGTACATCTACGTATTAGTCA
TCGCTATTACCATGGTGATGCGGTTTTGGCAGTACATCAATGGGCGTGGATAGCGGTTTGACTCACGGGG
ATTTCCAAGTCTCCACCCCATTGACGTCAATGGGAGTTTGTTTTGGCACCAAAATCAACGGGACTTTCCA
AAATGTCGTAACAACTCCGCCCCATTGACGCAAATGGGCGGTAGGCGTGTACGGTGGGAGGTCTATATAA
GCAGAGCTGGTTTAGTGAACCGTCAGATCCGCTAGCGCTACCGGACTCAGATCTCGAGCTCAAGCTTCGA
ATTCTGCCACCATGTTGAGTCTCAGGCAATCCATAAGGTTCTTCAAGCCTGCAACACGAACTCTTTGTTC
TAGTCGGTATCTGCTCGCACCGGTCTCAGGTGCTCCAAGCAACTACATCACGCCAGTCAACAGTCTGGAG
AAACACTCCTGGTACCATGGGCCTGTGTCCCGCAATGCCGCTGAGTATCTGCTGAGCAGCGGGATCAATG
GCAGCTTCTTGGTGCGTGAGAGTGAGAGCAGTCCTGGCCAGAGGTCCATCTCGCTGAGATACGAAGGGAG
GGTGTACCATTACAGGATCAACACTGCTTCTGATGGCAAGCTCTACGTCTCCTCCGAGAGCCGCTTCAAC
ACCCTGGCCGAGTTGGTTCATCATCATTCAACGGTGGCCGACGGGCTCATCACCACGCTCCATTATCCAG
CCCCAAAGCGCAACAAGCCCACTGTCTATGGTGTGTCCCCCAACTACTGAGCGGCCGCGACTCTAGATCA
TAATCAGCCATACCACATTTGTAGAGGTTTTACTTGCTTTAAAAAACCTCCCACACCTCCCCCTGAACCT
GAAACATAAAATGAATGCAATTGTTGTTGTTAACTTGTTTATTGCAGCTTATAATGGTTACAAATAAAGC
AATAGCATCACAAATTTCACAAATAAAGCATTTTTTTCACTGCATTCTAGTTGTGGTTTGTCCAAACTCA
TCAATGTATCTTAAGGCGTAAATTGTAAGCGTTAATATTTTGTTAAAATTCGCGTTAAATTTTTGTTAAA
TCAGCTCATTTTTTAACCAATAGGCCGAAATCGGCAAAATCCCTTATAAATCAAAAGAATAGACCGAGAT
AGGGT
[37 nt withheld, positions 1476-1512]
AAAGAACGTGGACTCCAACGTCAAAGG
[49 nt withheld, positions 1540-1588]
T
[91 nt withheld, positions 1590-1680]
G
[124 nt withheld, positions 1682-1805]
CAGGTGGCACTTTTCGGGGAAATGTGCGCGGAACCCCTATTTGTTTATTTTTCTAAATACATTCAAATAT
GTATCCGCTCATGAGACAATAACCCTGATAAATGCTTCAATAATATTGAAAAAGGAAGAGTCCTGAGGCG
GAAAGAACCAGCTGTGGAATGTGTGTCAGTTAGGGTGTGGAAAGTCCCCAGGCTCCCCAGCAGGCAGAAG
TATGCAAAGCATGCATCTCAATTAGTCAGCAACCAGGTGTGGAAAGTCCCCAGGCTCCCCAGCAGGCAGA
AGTATGCAAAGCATGCATCTCAATTAGTCAGCAACCATAGTCCCGCCCCTAACTCCGCCCATCCCGCCCC
TAACTCCGCCCAGTTCCGCCCATTCTCCGCCCCATGGCTGACTAATTTTTTTTATTTATGCAGAGGCCGA
GGCCGCCTCGGCCTCTGAGCTATTCCAGAAGTAGTGAGGAGGCTTTTTTGGAGGCCTAGGCTTTTGCAAA
GATCGATCAAGAGACAGGATGAGGATCGTTTCGCATGATTGAACAAGATGGATTGCACGCAGGTTCTCCG
GCCGCTTGGGTGGAGAGGCTATTCGGCTATGACTGGGCACAACAGACAATCGGCTGCTCTGATGCCGCCG
TGTTCCGGCTGTCAGCGCAGGGGCGCCCGGTTCTTTTTGTCAAGACCGACCTGTCCGGTGCCCTGAATGA
ACTGCAAGACGAGGCAGCGCGGCTATCGTGGCTGGCCACGACGGGCGTTCCTTGCGCAGCTGTGCTCGAC
GTTGTCACTGAAGCGGGAAGGGACTGGCTGCTATTGGGCGAAGTGCCGGGGCAGGATCTCCTGTCATCTC
ACCTTGCTCCTGCCGAGAAAGTATCCATCATGGCTGATGCAATGCGGCGGCTGCATACGCTTGATCCGGC
TACCTGCCCATTCGACCACCAAGCGAAACATCGCATCGAGCGAGCACGTACTCGGATGGAAGCCGGTCTT
GTCGATCAGGATGATCTGGACGAAGAGCATCAGGGGCTCGCGCCAGCCGAACTGTTCGCCAGGCTCAAGG
CGAGCATGCCCGACGGCGAGGATCTCGTCGTGACCCATGGCGATGCCTGCTTGCCGAATATCATGGTGGA
AAATGGCCGCTTTTCTGGATTCATCGACTGTGGCCGGCTGGGTGTGGCGGACCGCTATCAGGACATAGCG
TTGGCTACCCGTGATATTGCTGAAGAGCTTGGCGGCGAATGGGCTGACCGCTTCCTCGTGCTTTACGGTA
TCGCCGCTCCCGATTCGCAGCGCATCGCCTTCTATCGCCTTCTTGACGAGTTCTTCTGAGCGGGACTCTG
GGGTTCGAAATGACCGACCAAGCGACGCCCAACCTGCCATCACGAGATTTCGATTCCACCGCCGCCTTCT
ATGAAAGGTTGGGCTTCGGAATCGTTTTCCGGGACGCCGGCTGGATGATCCTCCAGCGCGGGGATCTCAT
GCTGGAGTTCTTCGCCCACCCTAGGGGGAGGCTAACTGAAACACGGAAGGAGACAATACCGGAAGGAACC
CGCGCTATGACGGCAATAAAAAGACAGAATAAAACGCACGGTGTTGGGTCGTTTGTTCATAAACGCGGGG
TTCGGTCCCAGGGCTGGCACTCTGTCGATACCCCACCGAGACCCCATTGGGGCCAATACGCCCGCGTTTC
TTCCTTTTCCCCACCCCACCCCCCAAGTTCGGGTGAAGGCCCAGGGCTCGCAGCCAACGTCGGGGCGGCA
GGCCCTGCCATAGCCTCAGGTTACTCATATATACTTTAGATTGATTTAAAACTTCATTTTTAATTTAAAA
GGATCTAGGTGAAGATCCTTTTTGATAATCTCATGACCAAAATCCCTTAACGTGAGTTTTCGTTCCACTG
AGCGTCAGACCCCGTAGAAAAGATCAAAGGATCTTCTTGAGATCCTTTTTTTCTGCGCGTAATCTGCTGC
TTGCAAACAAAAAAACCACCGCTACCAGCGGTGGTTTGTTTGCCGGATCAAGAGCTACCAACTCTTTTTC
CGAAGGTAACTGGCTTCAGCAGAGCGCAGATACCAAATACTGTTCTTCTAGTGTAGCCGTAGTTAGGCCA
CCACTTCAAGAACTCTGTAGCACCGCCTACATACCTCGCTCTGCTAATCCTGTTACCAGTGGCTGCTGCC
AGTGGCGATAAGTCGTGTCTTACCGGGTTGGACTCAAGACGATAGTTACCGGATAAGGCGCAGCGGTCGG
GCTGAACGGGGGGTTCGTGCACACAGCCCAGCTTGGAGCGAACGACCTACACCGAACTGAGATACCTACA
GCGTGAGCTATGAGAAAGCGCCACGCTTCCCGAAGGGAGAAAGGCGGACAGGTATCCGGTAAGCGGCAGG
GTCGGAACAGGAGAGCGCACGAGGGAGCTTCCAGGGGGAAACGCCTGGTATCTTTATAGTCCTGTCGGGT
TTCGCCACCTCTGACTTGAGCGTCGATTTTTGTGATGCTCGTCAGGGGGGCGGAGCCTATGGAAAAACGC
CAGCAACGCGGCCTTTTTACGGTTCCTGGCCTTTTGCTGGCCTTTTGCTCACATGTTCTTTCCTGCGTTA
TCCCCTGATTCTGTGGATAACCGTATTACCGCCATGCAT
